>Addgene plasmid #215522 | pENTR2b-PTPN12(D199A,C231S)-Clover | addgene full sequence | sequence record 446288 | Addgene NGS Result
CTTTCCTGCGTTATCCCCTGATTCTGTGGATAACCGTATTACCGCTAGCATGGATCTCGGGGACGTCTAA
CTACTAAGCGAGAGTAGGGAACTGCCAGGCATCAAATAAAACGAAAGGCTCAGTCGGAAGACTGGGCCTT
TCGTTTTATCTGTTGTTTGTCGGTGAACGCTCTCCTGAGTAGGACAAATCCGCCGGGAGCGGATTTGAAC
GTTGTGAAGCAACGGCCCGGAGGGTGGCGGGCAGGACGCCCGCCATAAACTGCCAGGCATCAAACTAAGC
AGAAGGCCATCCTGACGGATGGCCTTTTTGCGTTTCTACAAACTCTTCCTGTTAGTTAGTTACTTAAGCT
CGGGCCCCAAATAATGATTTTATTTTGACTGATAGTGACCTGTTCGTTGCAACAAATTGATAAGCAATGC
TTTTTTATAATGCCAACTTTGTACAAAAAAGCAGGCTGGCGCCGGAACCAATTCAGTCGACTGGATCCGG
TACCGAGGAGATCTGCCGCCGCGATCGCCATGGAGCAAGTGGAGATCCTGAGGAAATTCATCCAGAGGGT
CCAGGCCATGAAGAGTCCTGACCACAATGGGGAGGACAACTTCGCCCGGGACTTCATGCGGTTAAGAAGA
TTGTCTACCAAATATAGAACAGAAAAGATATATCCCACAGCCACTGGAGAAAAAGAAGAAAATGTTAAAA
AGAACAGATACAAGGACATACTGCCATTTGATCACAGCCGAGTTAAATTGACATTAAAGACTCCTTCACA
AGATTCAGACTATATCAATGCAAATTTTATAAAGGGCGTCTATGGGCCAAAAGCATATGTAGCAACTCAA
GGACCTTTAGCAAATACAGTAATAGATTTTTGGAGGATGATATGGGAGTATAATGTTGTGATCATTGTAA
TGGCCTGCCGAGAATTTGAGATGGGAAGGAAAAAATGTGAGCGCTATTGGCCTTTGTATGGAGAAGACCC
CATAACGTTTGCACCATTTAAAATTTCTTGTGAGGATGAACAAGCAAGAACAGACTACTTCATCAGGACA
CTCTTACTTGAATTTCAAAATGAATCTCGTAGGCTGTATCAGTTTCATTATGTGAACTGGCCAGCCCATG
ATGTTCCTTCATCATTTGATTCTATTCTGGACATGATAAGCTTAATGAGGAAATATCAAGAACATGAAGA
TGTTCCTATTTGTATTCATAGCAGTGCAGGCTGTGGAAGAACAGGTGCCATTTGTGCCATAGATTATACG
TGGAATTTACTAAAAGCTGGGAAAATACCAGAGGAATTTAATGTATTTAATTTAATACAAGAAATGAGAA
CACAAAGGCATTCTGCAGTACAAACAAAGGAGCAATATGAACTTGTTCATAGAGCTATTGCCCAACTGTT
TGAAAAACAGCTACAACTATATGAAATTCATGGAGCTCAGAAAATTGCTGATGGAGTGAATGAAATTAAC
ACTGAAAACATGGTCAGCTCCATAGAGCCTGAAAAACAAGATTCTCCTCCTCCAAAACCACCAAGGACCC
GCAGTTGCCTTGTTGAAGGGGATGCTAAAGAAGAAATACTGCAGCCACCGGAACCTCATCCAGTGCCACC
CATCTTGACACCTTCTCCCCCTTCAGCTTTTCCAACAGTCACTACTGTGTGGCAGGACAATGATAGATAC
CATCCAAAGCCAGTGTTGCATATGGTTTCATCAGAACAACATTCAGCAGACCTCAACAGAAACTATAGTA
AATCAACAGAACTTCCAGGGAAAAATGAATCAACAATTGAACAGATAGATAAAAAATTGGAACGAAATTT
AAGTTTTGAGATTAAGAAGGTCCCTCTCCAAGAGGGACCAAAAAGTTTTGATGGGAACACACTTTTGAAT
AGGGGACATGCAATTAAAATTAAATCTGCTTCACCTTGTATAGCTGATAAAATCTCTAAGCCACAGGAAT
TAAGTTCAGATCTAAATGTCGGTGATACTTCCCAGAATTCTTGTGTGGACTGCAGTGTAACACAATCAAA
CAAAGTTTCAGTTACTCCACCAGAAGAATCCCAGAATTCAGACACACCTCCAAGGCCAGACCGCTTGCCT
CTTGATGAGAAAGGACATGTAACGTGGTCATTTCATGGACCTGAAAATGCCATACCCATACCTGATTTAT
CTGAAGGCAATTCCTCAGATATCAACTATCAAACTAGGAAAACTGTGAGTTTAACACCAAGTCCTACAAC
ACAAGTTGAAACACCTGATCTTGTGGATCATGATAACACTTCACCACTCTTCAGAACACCCCTCAGTTTT
ACTAATCCACTTCACTCTGATGACTCAGACTCAGATGAAAGAAACTCTGATGGTGCTGTGACCCAGAATA
AAACTAATATTTCAACAGCAAGTGCCACAGTTTCTGCTGCCACTAGTACTGAAAGCATTTCTACTAGGAA
AGTATTGCCAATGTCCATTGCTAGACATAATATAGCAGGAACAACACATTCAGGTGCTGAAAAAGATGTT
GATGTTAGTGAAGATTCACCTCCTCCCCTACCTGAAAGAACTCCTGAATCGTTTGTGTTAGCAAGTGAAC
ATAATACACCTGTAAGATCGGAATGGAGTGAACTTCAAAGTCAGGAACGATCTGAACAAAAAAAGTCTGA
AGGCTTGATAACCTCTGAAAATGAGAAATGTGATCATCCAGCGGGAGGTATTCACTATGAAATGTGCATA
GAATGTCCACCTACTTTCAGTGACAAGAGAGAACAAATATCAGAAAATCCAACAGAAGCCACAGATATTG
GTTTTGGTAATCGATGTGGAAAACCCAAAGGACCAAGAGATCCACCTTCATGCGGCCGCATGGTGAGCAA
GGGCGAGGAGCTGTTCACCGGGGTGGTGCCCATCCTGGTCGAGCTGGACGGCGACGTAAACGGCCACAAG
TTCAGCGTCCGCGGCGAGGGCGAGGGCGATGCCACCAACGGCAAGCTGACCCTGAAGTTCATCTGCACCA
CCGGCAAGCTGCCCGTGCCCTGGCCCACCCTCGTGACCACCTTCGGCTACGGCGTGGCCTGCTTCAGCCG
CTACCCCGACCACATGAAGCAGCACGACTTCTTCAAGTCCGCCATGCCCGAAGGCTACGTCCAGGAGCGC
ACCATCTCTTTCAAGGACGACGGTACCTACAAGACCCGCGCCGAGGTGAAGTTCGAGGGCGACACCCTGG
TGAACCGCATCGAGCTGAAGGGCATCGACTTCAAGGAGGACGGCAACATCCTGGGGCACAAGCTGGAGTA
CAACTTCAACAGCCACAACGTCTATATCACGGCCGACAAGCAGAAGAACGGCATCAAGGCTAACTTCAAG
ATCCGCCACAACGTTGAGGACGGCAGCGTGCAGCTCGCCGACCACTACCAGCAGAACACCCCCATCGGCG
ACGGCCCCGTGCTGCTGCCCGACAACCACTACCTGAGCCATCAGTCCGCCCTGAGCAAAGACCCCAACGA
GAAGCGCGATCACATGGTCCTGCTGGAGTTCGTGACCGCCGCCGGGATTACACATGGCATGGACGAGCTG
TACAAGTAGTAAGATATCTAGACCCAGCTTTCTTGTACAAAGTTGGCATTATAAGAAAGCATTGCTTATC
AATTTGTTGCAACGAACAGGTCACTATCAGTCAAAATAAAATCATTATTTGCCATCCAGCTGCAGCTCTG
GCCCGTGTCTCAAAATCTCTGATGTTACATTGCACAAGATAAAAATATATCATCATGAACAATAAAACTG
TCTGCTTACATAAACAGTAATACAAGGGGTGTTATGAGCCATATTCAACGGGAAACGTCGAGGCCGCGAT
TAAATTCCAACATGGATGCTGATTTATATGGGTATAAATGGGCTCGCGATAATGTCGGGCAATCAGGTGC
GACAATCTATCGCTTGTATGGGAAGCCCGATGCGCCAGAGTTGTTTCTGAAACATGGCAAAGGTAGCGTT
GCCAATGATGTTACAGATGAGATGGTCAGACTAAACTGGCTGACGGAATTTATGCCTCTTCCGACCATCA
AGCATTTTATCCGTACTCCTGATGATGCATGGTTACTCACCACTGCGATCCCCGGAAAAACAGCATTCCA
GGTATTAGAAGAATATCCTGATTCAGGTGAAAATATTGTTGATGCGCTGGCAGTGTTCCTGCGCCGGTTG
CATTCGATTCCTGTTTGTAATTGTCCTTTTAACAGCGATCGCGTATTTCGTCTCGCTCAGGCGCAATCAC
GAATGAATAACGGTTTGGTTGATGCGAGTGATTTTGATGACGAGCGTAATGGCTGGCCTGTTGAACAAGT
CTGGAAAGAAATGCATAAACTTTTGCCATTCTCACCGGATTCAGTCGTCACTCATGGTGATTTCTCACTT
GATAACCTTATTTTTGACGAGGGGAAATTAATAGGTTGTATTGATGTTGGACGAGTCGGAATCGCAGACC
GATACCAGGATCTTGCCATCCTATGGAACTGCCTCGGTGAGTTTTCTCCTTCATTACAGAAACGGCTTTT
TCAAAAATATGGTATTGATAATCCTGATATGAATAAATTGCAGTTTCATTTGATGCTCGATGAGTTTTTC
TAATCAGAATTGGTTAATTGGTTGTAACATTATTCAGATTGGGCCCCGTTCCACTGAGCGTCAGACCCCG
TAGAAAAGATCAAAGGATCTTCTTGAGATCCTTTTTTTCTGCGCGTAATCTGCTGCTTGCAAACAAAAAA
ACCACCGCTACCAGCGGTGGTTTGTTTGCCGGATCAAGAGCTACCAACTCTTTTTCCGAAGGTAACTGGC
TTCAGCAGAGCGCAGATACCAAATACTGTTCTTCTAGTGTAGCCGTAGTTAGGCCACCACTTCAAGAACT
CTGTAGCACCGCCTACATACCTCGCTCTGCTAATCCTGTTACCAGTGGCTGCTGCCAGTGGCGATAAGTC
GTGTCTTACCGGGTTGGACTCAAGACGATAGTTACCGGATAAGGCGCAGCGGTCGGGCTGAACGGGGGGT
TCGTGCACACAGCCCAGCTTGGAGCGAACGACCTACACCGAACTGAGATACCTACAGCGTGAGCTATGAG
AAAGCGCCACGCTTCCCGAAGGGAGAAAGGCGGACAGGTATCCGGTAAGCGGCAGGGTCGGAACAGGAGA
GCGCACGAGGGAGCTTCCAGGGGGAAACGCCTGGTATCTTTATAGTCCTGTCGGGTTTCGCCACCTCTGA
CTTGAGCGTCGATTTTTGTGATGCTCGTCAGGGGGGCGGAGCCTATGGAAAAACGCCAGCAACGCGGCCT
TTTTACGGTTCCTGGCCTTTTGCTGGCCTTTTGCTCACATGTT
Features (pLannotate 1.2.2; 9 found; start..end, strand, type, name):
      1..46      +  rep_origin     RSF ori (fragment): Plasmids containing the RSF 1030 origin of replication can be propagated in E. coli cells that contain additional plasmids with compatible origins.
    106..149     -  terminator     rrnB T1 terminator: Escherichia coli rrnB; transcription terminator T1 from the E. coli rrnB gene
    281..308     +  terminator     rrnB T2 terminator: transcription terminator T2 from the E. coli rrnB gene
    358..457     +  protein_bind   attL1: mutant version of attL; recombination site for the Gateway® LR reaction LR Clonase™
    520..2850    +  CDS            PTPN12: PTN12_HUMAN - Experimental evidence at protein level: Swiss-Prot protein existence level 1. Dephosphorylates a range of proteins, and thereby regulates cellular signaling cascades (PubMed:18559503). Dephosphorylates cellular tyrosine kinases, such as ERBB2 and PTK2B/PYK2, and thereby regulates signaling via ERBB2 and PTK2B/PYK2 (PubMed:17329398, PubMed:27134172). Selectively dephosphorylates ERBB2 phosphorylated at 'Tyr-1112', 'Tyr-1196', and/or 'Tyr-1248' (PubMed:27134172). From Homo sapiens (Human).
   2860..3576    +  CDS            Clover: Clover is a basic (constitutively fluorescent) green/yellow fluorescent protein published in 2012, derived from Aequorea victoria. It is reported to be a rapidly-maturing weak dimer with high acid sensitivity.
   3592..3691    -  protein_bind   attL2: mutant version of attL; recombination site for the Gateway® LR reaction LR Clonase™
   3814..4623    +  CDS            KanR: aminoglycoside phosphotransferase; aph(3')-Ia; confers resistance to kanamycin in bacteria or G418 (Geneticin®) in eukaryotes
   4713..5301    +  rep_origin     ori: high-copy-number ColE1/pMB1/pBR322/pUC origin of replication
