[The description below was written by a language model from this plasmid's Addgene catalogue record and pLannotate feature annotations shown in this document.]
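Description:
pENTR2b-PTPN12(D199A,C231S)-Clover is a 5,363 bp Gateway entry clone built on the pENTR2b backbone and intended as a shuttle for moving its insert into destination vectors rather than for direct expression. It is propagated in E. coli at high copy from a ColE1/pUC-type origin and selected with kanamycin through an aminoglycoside phosphotransferase (KanR) gene. The annotation also flags a 46 nt fragment resembling the RSF origin, which is too short to be a functional replicon. The rrnB T1 and T2 transcription terminators sit upstream of the cloning region, where they shield the insert from read-through transcription originating in the backbone.

The payload is the human PTPN12 coding sequence, encoding the tyrosine phosphatase PTP-PEST, fused in frame at its C terminus to Clover, a bright green/yellow fluorescent protein derived from Aequorea victoria GFP. The phosphatase carries the D199A and C231S substitutions, which the record describes as rendering it phosphatase-inactive. The roughly 3.06 kb fusion was inserted between SalI and NotI sites, both retained, and is flanked by attL1 and attL2. These sites allow LR Clonase-mediated recombination to transfer the cassette directionally into any attR-containing destination vector. The entry clone has no promoter for the insert, so expression depends on the promoter and regulatory context supplied by the chosen destination plasmid.

The construct provides a fluorescently trackable, catalytically dead PTP-PEST for use alongside active versions of the enzyme. The associated publication concerns integrin beta1 phosphorylation and breast cancer cell invasion.
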