Addgene plasmid #215522: pENTR2b-PTPN12(D199A,C231S)-Clover
Purpose: Gateway entry vector with a clover-tagged phosphatase-inactive PTP-PEST mutant (D199A,C231S)
Depositing lab: Johanna Ivaska. Depositing organization: Turku Bioscience Centre. Publication: Dynamic regulation of integrin beta1 phosphorylation supports invasion of breast cancer cells. Conway JRW, Joshi O, Kaivola J, Follain G, Gounis M, Kuhl D, Ivaska J. Nat Cell Biol. 2025 May 26. doi: 10.1038/s41556-025-01663-4. PubMed 40419795.
Backbone
  Vector backbone: pENTR2b
  Backbone manufacturer: Thermo Fisher Scientific Inc.
  Total vector size (bp): 5363
  Vector type: Gateway entry vector
Growth in bacteria
  Bacterial resistance: Kanamycin, 50 μg/mL
  Growth temperature: 37°C
  Growth strain: DH5alpha
  Copy number: High Copy
Gene/Insert
  Gene/Insert name: PTPN12 (alt name: PTP-PEST)
  Species: H. sapiens (human)
  Insert size (bp): 3057
  Mutation: D199A, C231S (Phosphatase inactive)
  Entrez Gene: PTPN12 (a.k.a. PTP-PEST, PTPG1)
  Promoter: none
  Tag / fusion protein: Clover (C terminal on insert)
  Cloning method: Restriction Enzyme; 5′ cloning site SalI (not destroyed); 3′ cloning site NotI (not destroyed)
  Sequencing primers: 5′ attL1_F; 3′ attL2_R
Terms and licenses: Academic/Nonprofit Terms; Industry Terms
How to cite: pENTR2b-PTPN12(D199A,C231S)-Clover was a gift from Johanna Ivaska (Addgene plasmid # 215522 ; http://n2t.net/addgene:215522 ; RRID:Addgene_215522)
